>Addgene plasmid #129879 | pRDAX-127 N-Tag GFP[2] L20 {Esp3I(2x)} EBPF2 | depositor full sequence | sequence record 249257 | Full Sequence
GCCTGCCTCCAGGCCTCAATATTGGCCATTAGCCATATTATTCATTGGTTATATAGCATAAATCAATATT
GGCTATTGGCCATTGCATACGTTGTATCTATATCATAATATGTACATTTATATTGGCTCATGTCCAATAT
GACCGCCATGTTGGCATTGATTATTGACTAGTTATTAATAGTAATCAATTACGGGGTCATTAGTTCATAG
CCCATATATGGAGTTCCGCGTTACATAACTTACGGTAAATGGCCCGCCTGGCTGACCGCCCAACGACCCC
CGCCCATTGACGTCAATAATGACGTATGTTCCCATAGTAACGCCAATAGGGACTTTCCATTGACGTCAAT
GGGTGGAGTATTTACGGTAAACTGCCCACTTGGCAGTACATCAAGTGTATCATATGCCAAGTCCGCCCCC
TATTGACGTCAATGACGGTAAATGGCCCGCCTGGCATTATGCCCAGTACATGACCTTACGGGACTTTCCT
ACTTGGCAGTACATCTACGTATTAGTCATCGCTATTACCATGGTGATGCGGTTTTGGCAGTACACCAATG
GGCGTGGATAGCGGTTTGACTCACGGGGATTTCCAAGTCTCCACCCCATTGACGTCAATGGGAGTTTGTT
TTGGCACCAAAATCAACGGGACTTTCCAAAATGTCGTAATAACCCCGCCCCGTTGACGCAAATGGGCGGT
AGGCGTGTACGGTGGGAGGTCTATATAAGCAGAGCTCGTTTAGTGAACCGTCAGATCACTAGAAGCTTTA
TTGCGGTAGTTTATCACAGTTAAATTGCTAACGCAGTCAGTGCTTCTGACACAACAGTCTCGAACTTAAG
CTGCAGAAGTTGGTCGTGAGGCACTGGGCAGGTAAGTATCAAGGTTACAAGACAGGTTTAAGGAGACCAA
TAGAAACTGGGCTTGTCGAGACAGAGAAGACTCTTGCGTTTCTGATAGGCACCTATTGGTCTTACTGACA
TCCACTTTGCCTTTCTCTCCACAGGTGTCCACTCCCAGGCCACCATGGAAAAGAGGGACCACATGGTGCT
GCTCGAGTACGTCACAGCAGCTGGCATCACCGATGCCAGCGGGAGTCCTGGCGGTGGATCCGGAGGCTCT
GGGAGCTCTGCCAGCGGTGGCAGCACCTCCCGAGACGCCGAGGCACGCCGTCTCCTAAGAATTCAGATCC
GCCCCTCTCCCTCCCCCCCCCCTAACGTTACTGGCCGAAGCCGCTTGGAATAAGGCCGGTGTGCGTTTGT
CTATATGTTATTTTCCACCATATTGCCGTCTTTTGGCAATGTGAGGGCCCGGAAACCTGGCCCTGTCTTC
TTGACGAGCATTCCTAGGGGTCTTTCCCCTCTCGCCAAAGGAATGCAAGGTCTGTTGAATGTCGTGAAGG
AAGCAGTTCCTCTGGTAGCTTCTTGAAGACAAACAACGTCTGTAGCGACCCTTTGCAGGCAGCGGAACCC
CCCACCTGGCGACAGGTGCCTCTGCGGCCAAAAGCCACGTGTATAAGATACACCTGCAAAGGCGGCACAA
CCCCAGTGCCACGTTGTGAGTTGGATAGTTGTGGAAAGAGTCAAATGGCTCTCCTCAAGCGTATTCAACA
AGGGGCTGAAGGATGCCCAGAAGGTACCCCATTGTATGGGATCTGATCTGGGGCCTCGGTACACATGCTT
TACATGTGTTTAGTCGAGGTTAAAAAAACGTCTAGGCCCCCCGAACCACGGGGACGTGGTTTTCCTTTGA
AAAACACGATGATAATATGGCCACAACCATGGTGAGCAAGGGCGAGGAGCTGTTCACCGGGGTGGTGCCC
ATCCTGGTCGAGCTGGACGGCGACGTAAACGGCCACAAGTTCAGCGTGAGGGGCGAGGGCGAGGGCGATG
CCACCAACGGCAAGCTGACCCTGAAGTTCATCTGCACCACCGGCAAGCTGCCCGTGCCCTGGCCCACCCT
CGTGACCACCCTGAGCCACGGCGTGCAGTGCTTCGCCCGCTACCCCGACCACATGAAGCAGCACGACTTC
TTCAAGTCCGCCATGCCCGAAGGCTACGTCCAGGAGCGCACCATCTTCTTCAAGGACGACGGCACCTACA
AGACCCGCGCCGAGGTGAAGTTCGAGGGCGACACCCTGGTGAACCGCATCGAGCTGAAGGGCGTCGACTT
CAAGGAGGACGGCAACATCCTGGGGCACAAGCTGGAGTACAACTTCAACAGCCACAACATCTATATCATG
GCCGTCAAGCAGAAGAACGGCATCAAGGTGAACTTCAAGATCCGCCACAACGTGGAGGACGGCAGCGTGC
AGCTCGCCGACCACTACCAGCAGAACACCCCCATCGGCGACGGCCCCGTGCTGCTGCCCGACAGCCACTA
CCTGAGCACCCAGTCCGTGCTGAGCAAAGACCCCAACGAGAAGCGCGATCACATGGTCCTGCTGGAGTTC
CGCACCGCCGCCGGGATCACTCTCGGCATGGACGAGCTGTACAAGTAAACCGGTGCTCGAGGTACCGATG
AATAGCTAAGGTAGAGGCCGCAGGTAAGTATCAAGGTTACAAGACAGGTTTAAGGAGACCAATAGAAACT
GGGCTTGTCGAGACAGAGAAGACTCTTGCGTTTCTGATAGGCACCTATTGGTCTTACTGACATCCACTTT
GCCTTTCTCTCCACAGGTGTCGACAATCAACCTCTGGATTACAAAATTTGTGAAAGATTGACTGGTATTC
TTAACTATGTTGCTCCTTTTACGCTATGTGGATACGCTGCTTTAATGCCTTTGTATCATGCTATTGCTTC
CCGTATGGCTTTCATTTTCTCCTCCTTGTATAAATCCTGGTTGCTGTCTCTTTATGAGGAGTTGTGGCCC
GTTGTCAGGCAACGTGGCGTGGTGTGCACTGTGTTTGCTGACGCAACCCCCACTGGTTGGGGCATTGCCA
CCACCTGTCAGCTCCTTTCCGGGACTTTCGCTTTCCCCCTCCCTATTGCCACGGCGGAACTCATCGCCGC
CTGCCTTGCCCGCTGCTGGACAGGGGCTCGGCTGTTGGGCACTGACAATTCCGTGGTGTTGTCGGGGAAG
CTGACGTCCTTTCCATGGCTGCTCGCCTGTGTTGCCACCTGGATTCTGCGCGGGACGTCCTTCTGCTACG
TCCCTTCGGCCCTCAATCCAGCGGACCTTCCTTCCCGCGGCCTGCTGCCGGCTCTGCGGCCTCTTCCGCG
TCTTCGCCTTCGCCCTCAGACGAGTCGGATCTCCCTTTGGGCCGCCTCCCCGCCTGGAATTCGAGCTCGG
TACGATCAGCCTCGACTGTGCCTTCTAGTTGCCAGCCATCTGTTGTTTGCCCCTCCCCCGTGCCTTCCTT
GACCCTGGAAGGTGCCACTCCCACTGTCCTTTCCTAATAAAATGAGGAAATTGCATCGCATTGTCTGAGT
AGGTGTCATTCTATTCTGGGGGGTGGGGTGGGGCAGGACAGCAAGGGGGAGGATTGGGAAGACAATAGCC
CAGCTTTTGTTCCCTTTAGTGAGGGTTAATTGCGCGCTTGGCGTAATCATGGTCATAGCTGTTTCCTGTG
TGAAATTGTTATCCGCTAATTCACTCCTCAGGTGCAGGCTGCCTATCAGAAGGTGGTGGCTGGTGTGGCC
AATGCCCTGGCTCACAAATACCACTGAGATCTTTTTCCCTCTGCCAAAAATTATGGGGACATCATGAAGC
CCCTTGAGCATCTGACTTCTGGCTAATAAAGGAAATTTATTTTCATTGCAATAGTGTGTTGGAATTTTTT
GTGTCTCTCACTCGGAAGGACATATGGGAGGGCAAATCATTTAAAACATCAGAATGAGTATTTGGTTTAG
AGTTTGGCAACATATGCCCATATGCTGGCTGCCATGAACAAAGGTTGGCTATAAAGAGGTCATCAGTATA
TGAAACAGCCCCCTGCTGTCCATTCCTTATTCCATAGAAAAGCCTTGACTTGAGGTTAGATTTTTTTTAT
ATTTTGTTTTGTGTTATTTTTTTCTTTAACATCCCTAAAATTTTCCTTACATGTTTTACTAGCCAGATTT
TTCCTCCTCTCCTGACTACTCCCAGTCATAGCTGTCCCTCTTCTCTTATGGAGATCGGCCGGCCGCCGGC
GTCGACGCGCGCGGCCGCGGCGCGCCGTTGCTGGCGTTTTTCCATAGGCTCCGCCCCCCTGACGAGCATC
ACAAAAATCGACGCTCAAGTCAGAGGTGGCGAAACCCGACAGGACTATAAAGATACCAGGCGTTTCCCCC
TGGAAGCTCCCTCGTGCGCTCTCCTGTTCCGACCCTGCCGCTTACCGGATACCTGTCCGCCTTTCTCCCT
TCGGGAAGCGTGGCGCTTTCTCATAGCTCACGCTGTAGGTATCTCAGTTCGGTGTAGGTCGTTCGCTCCA
AGCTGGGCTGTGTGCACGAACCCCCCGTTCAGCCCGACCGCTGCGCCTTATCCGGTAACTATCGTCTTGA
GTCCAACCCGGTAAGACACGACTTATCGCCACTGGCAGCAGCCACTGGTAACAGGATTAGCAGAGCGAGG
TATGTAGGCGGTGCTACAGAGTTCTTGAAGTGGTGGCCTAACTACGGCTACACTAGAAGAACAGTATTTG
GTATCTGCGCTCTGCTGAAGCCAGTTACCTTCGGAAAAAGAGTTGGTAGCTCTTGATCCGGCAAACAAAC
CACCGCTGGTAGCGGTGGTTTTTTTGTTTGCAAGCAGCAGATTACGCGCAGAAAAAAAGGATCTCAAGAA
GATCCTTTGATCTTTTCTACGGGGTCTGACGCTCAGTGGAACGAAAACTCACGTTAAGGGATTTTGGTCA
TGAGATTATCAAAAAGGATCTTCACCTAGATCCTTTTAAATTAAAAATGAAGTTTTAAATCAATCTAAAG
TATATATGAGTAAACTTGGTCTGACAGTTACCAATGCTTAATCAGTGAGGCACCTATCTCAGCGATCTGT
CTATTTCGTTCATCCATAGTTGCCTGACTCCCCGTCGTGTAGATAACTACGATACGGGAGGGCTTACCAT
CTGGCCCCAGTGCTGCAATGATACCGCGAGACCCACGCTCACCGGCTCCAGATTTATCAGCAATAAACCA
GCCAGCCGGAAGGGCCGAGCGCAGAAGTGGTCCTGCAACTTTATCCGCCTCCATCCAGTCTATTAATTGT
TGCCGGGAAGCTAGAGTAAGTAGTTCGCCAGTTAATAGTTTGCGCAACGTTGTTGCCATTGCTACAGGCA
TCGTGGTGTCACGCTCGTCGTTTGGTATGGCTTCATTCAGCTCCGGTTCCCAACGATCAAGGCGAGTTAC
ATGATCCCCCATGTTGTGCAAAAAAGCGGTTAGCTCCTTCGGTCCTCCGATCGTTGTCAGAAGTAAGTTG
GCCGCAGTGTTATCACTCATGGTTATGGCAGCACTGCATAATTCTCTTACTGTCATGCCATCCGTAAGAT
GCTTTTCTGTGACTGGTGAGTACTCAACCAAGTCATTCTGAGAATAGTGTATGCGGCGACCGAGTTGCTC
TTGCCCGGCGTCAATACGGGATAATACCGCGCCACATAGCAGAACTTTAAAAGTGCTCATCATTGGAAAA
CGTTCTTCGGGGCGAAAACTCTCAAGGATCTTACCGCTGTTGAGATCCAGTTCGATGTAACCCACTCGTG
CACCCAACTGATCTTCAGCATCTTTTACTTTCACCAGCGTTTCTGGGTGAGCAAAAACAGGAAGGCAAAA
TGCCGCAAAAAAGGGAATAAGGGCGACACGGAAATGTTGAATACTCATACTCTTCCTTTTTCAATATTAT
TGAAGCATTTATCAGGGTTATTGTCTCATGAGCGGATACATATTTGAATGTATTTAGAAAAATAAACAAA
TAGGGGTTCCGCGCACATTTCCCCGAAAAGTGCCACCTGACGTCTAAGAAACCATTATTATCATGACATT
AACCTATAAAAATAGGCGTATCACGAGGCCCTTTCGTCTACGCGCGCGCCGGCGGCGCGCCGTCGACGGC
CGGCCGCGGCCGC
Features (pLannotate 1.2.2; 16 found; start..end, strand, type, name):
    155..532     +  enhancer       CMV enhancer: human cytomegalovirus immediate early enhancer
    534..733     +  promoter       CMV promoter: human cytomegalovirus (CMV) immediate early promoter
    872..1004    +  intron         chimeric intron: chimera between introns from human β-globin and immunoglobulin heavy chain genes
   1028..1081    +  CDS            mPA-GFP (fragment): mPA-GFP is a fluorescent protein published in 2002, derived from Aequorea victoria. It is reported to be a monomer.
   1192..1778    +  misc_feature   IRES2: internal ribosome entry site (IRES) of the encephalomyocarditis virus (EMCV)
   1779..2498    +  CDS            EBFP2: enhanced blue variant of GFP (Ai et al., 2007) mammalian codon-optimized
   2544..2676    +  intron         chimeric intron: chimera between introns from human β-globin and immunoglobulin heavy chain genes
   2685..3273    +  misc_feature   WPRE: woodchuck hepatitis virus posttranscriptional regulatory element
   3277..3293    +  misc_feature   MCS (fragment): pUC18/19 multiple cloning site
   3306..3417    +  polyA_signal   bGH poly(A) signal: bovine growth hormone polyadenylation signal
   3513..3531    -  promoter       T3 promoter: promoter for bacteriophage T3 RNA polymerase
   3590..3664    +  CDS            HBB (fragment): HBB_PONPY - Experimental evidence at transcript level: Swiss-Prot protein existence level 2. Involved in oxygen transport from the lung to the various peripheral tissues. From Pongo pygmaeus (Bornean orangutan).
   3735..3790    +  polyA_signal   β-globin poly(A) signal: rabbit β-globin polyadenylation signal (Gil and Proudfoot, 1987)
   4169..4757    -  rep_origin     ori: high-copy-number ColE1/pMB1/pBR322/pUC origin of replication
   4928..5788    -  CDS            AmpR: β-lactamase; bla; confers resistance to ampicillin, carbenicillin, and related antibiotics
   5789..5893    -  promoter       AmpR promoter: bla
