[The description below was written by a language model from this plasmid's Addgene catalogue record and pLannotate feature annotations shown in this document.]
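Description:
pRDAX-127 N-Tag GFP[2] L20 {Esp3I(2x)} EBPF2 is a custom-built mammalian expression plasmid of about 6 kb, designed as an acceptor vector for protein–protein interaction assays based on bimolecular or trimolecular fluorescence complementation (BiFC/TriFC). It is propagated in E. coli as a high-copy plasmid through a ColE1/pUC-type origin and selected with ampicillin via a β-lactamase gene under its native promoter. The annotation shows no mammalian selection marker.

The expression cassette is driven by the human CMV immediate-early enhancer and promoter, followed by a chimeric β-globin/immunoglobulin intron that promotes efficient processing of the transcript. Immediately downstream lies a very short GFP-derived coding fragment (annotated by similarity to mPA-GFP), consistent with the "GFP[2]" split-GFP piece in the name. The name further suggests that this fragment is followed by a linker (L20) and a pair of Esp3I type IIS sites, so that a protein of interest can be cloned in frame and carry the GFP fragment at its N-terminus. These elements are not individually annotated, and the record lists the cloning sites as unknown. An EMCV IRES then directs translation of EBFP2 from the same transcript, providing a blue fluorescent marker of transfected cells that is independent of the complementation signal. A second chimeric intron, a WPRE and the bGH polyadenylation signal complete the unit. A β-globin fragment with a rabbit β-globin poly(A) signal and a T3 promoter lie further downstream.

In use, fluorescence is reconstituted only when interacting partners bring the complementary GFP fragments together. The catalogue lists the insert as GFP with mouse as the species, although the annotated fluorescent protein parts derive from Aequorea victoria GFP.
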