Addgene plasmid #129879: pRDAX-127 N-Tag GFP[2] L20 {Esp3I(2x)} EBPF2
Purpose: PPI (BiFC/TriFC) assay vector
Depositing lab: Gary Lewin. Depositing organization: Max-Delbrueck-Centrum fuer Molekulare Medizin (MDC).
Backbone
  Vector backbone: custom built
  Vector type: Mammalian Expression
Growth in bacteria
  Bacterial resistance: Ampicillin, 100 μg/mL
  Growth temperature: 37°C
  Growth strain: DH5alpha
  Copy number: High Copy
Gene/Insert
  Gene/Insert name: GFP
  Species: M. musculus (mouse)
  Cloning method: Restriction Enzyme; 5′ cloning site unknown (unknown if destroyed); 3′ cloning site unknown (unknown if destroyed)
Terms and licenses: Academic/Nonprofit Terms; Industry Terms: Not Available to Industry
How to cite: pRDAX-127 N-Tag GFP[2] L20 {Esp3I(2x)} EBPF2 was a gift from Gary Lewin (Addgene plasmid # 129879 ; http://n2t.net/addgene:129879 ; RRID:Addgene_129879)
